>Addgene plasmid #50475 | pAAV-hSyn-hM4D(Gi)-mCherry | addgene full sequence | sequence record 171072 | Addgene NGS Result
CCTGCAGGCAGCTGCGCGCTCGCTCGCTCACTGAGGCCGCCCGGGCGTCGGGCGACCTTTGGTCGCCCGG
CCTCAGTGAGCGAGCGAGCGCGCAGAGAGGGAGTGGCCAACTCCATCACTAGGGGTTCCTGCGGCCGCAC
GCGTGTGTCTAGACTGCAGAGGGCCCTGCGTATGAGTGCAAGTGGGTTTTAGGACCAGGATGAGGCGGGG
TGGGGGTGCCTACCTGACGACCGACCCCGACCCACTGGACAAGCACCCAACCCCCATTCCCCAAATTGCG
CATCCCCTATCAGAGAGGGGGAGGGGAAACAGGATGCGGCGAGGCGCGTGCGCACTGCCAGCTTCAGCAC
CGCGGACAGTGCCTTCGCCCCCGCCTGGCGGCGCGCGCCACCGCCGCCTCAGCACTGAAGGCGCGCTGAC
GTCACTCGCCGGTCCCCCGCAAACTCCCCTTCCCGGCCACCTTGGTCGCGTCCGCGCCGCCGCCGGCCCA
GCCGGACCGCACCACGCGAGGCGCGAGATAGGGGGGCACGGGCGCGACCATCTGCGCTGCGGCGCCGGCG
ACTCAGCGCTGCCTCAGTCTGCGGTGGGCAGCGGAGGAGTCGTGTCGTGCCTGAGAGCGCAGTCGAGAAG
GTACCGGATCCTCTAGAGTCGACGCCACCATGGCCAACTTCACACCTGTCAATGGCAGCTCGGGCAATCA
GTCCGTGCGCCTGGTCACGTCATCATCCCACAATCGCTATGAGACGGTGGAAATGGTCTTCATTGCCACA
GTGACAGGCTCCCTGAGCCTGGTGACTGTCGTGGGCAACATCCTGGTGATGCTGTCCATCAAGGTCAACA
GGCAGCTGCAGACAGTCAACAACTACTTCCTCTTCAGCCTGGCGTGTGCTGATCTCATCATAGGCGCCTT
CTCCATGAACCTCTACACCGTGTACATCATCAAGGGCTACTGGCCCCTGGGCGCCGTGGTCTGCGACCTG
TGGCTGGCCCTGGACTGCGTGGTGAGCAACGCCTCCGTCATGAACCTTCTCATCATCAGCTTTGACCGCT
ACTTCTGCGTCACCAAGCCTCTCACCTACCCTGCCCGGCGCACCACCAAGATGGCAGGCCTCATGATTGC
TGCTGCCTGGGTACTGTCCTTCGTGCTCTGGGCGCCTGCCATCTTGTTCTGGCAGTTTGTGGTGGGTAAG
CGGACGGTGCCCGACAACCAGTGCTTCATCCAGTTCCTGTCCAACCCAGCAGTGACCTTTGGCACAGCCA
TTGCTGGCTTCTACCTGCCTGTGGTCATCATGACGGTGCTGTACATCCACATCTCCCTGGCCAGTCGCAG
CCGAGTCCACAAGCACCGGCCCGAGGGCCCGAAGGAGAAGAAAGCCAAGACGCTGGCCTTCCTCAAGAGC
CCACTAATGAAGCAGAGCGTCAAGAAGCCCCCGCCCGGGGAGGCCGCCCGGGAGGAGCTGCGCAATGGCA
AGCTGGAGGAGGCCCCCCCGCCAGCGCTGCCACCGCCACCGCGCCCCGTGGCTGATAAGGACACTTCCAA
TGAGTCCAGCTCAGGCAGTGCCACCCAGAACACCAAGGAACGCCCAGCCACAGAGCTGTCCACCACAGAG
GCCACCACGCCCGCCATGCCCGCCCCTCCCCTGCAGCCGCGGGCCCTCAACCCAGCCTCCAGATGGTCCA
AGATCCAGATTGTGACGAAGCAGACAGGCAATGAGTGTGTGACAGCCATTGAGATTGTGCCTGCCACGCC
GGCTGGCATGCGCCCTGCGGCCAACGTGGCCCGCAAGTTCGCCAGCATCGCTCGCAACCAGGTGCGCAAG
AAGCGGCAGATGGCGGCCCGGGAGCGCAAAGTGACACGAACGATCTTTGCCATTCTGCTGGCCTTCATCC
TCACCTGGACGCCCTACAACGTCATGGTCCTGGTGAACACCTTCTGCCAGAGCTGCATCCCTGACACGGT
GTGGTCCATTGGCTACTGGCTCTGCTACGTCAACAGCACCATCAACCCTGCCTGCTATGCTCTGTGCAAC
GCCACCTTTAAAAAGACCTTCCGGCACCTGCTGCTGTGCCAGTATCGGAACATCGGCACTGCCAGGCGGG
ATCCACCGGTCGCCACCATGGTGAGCAAGGGCGAGGAGGATAACATGGCCATCATCAAGGAGTTCATGCG
CTTCAAGGTGCACATGGAGGGCTCCGTGAACGGCCACGAGTTCGAGATCGAGGGCGAGGGCGAGGGCCGC
CCCTACGAGGGCACCCAGACCGCCAAGCTGAAGGTGACCAAGGGTGGCCCCCTGCCCTTCGCCTGGGACA
TCCTGTCCCCTCAGTTCATGTACGGCTCCAAGGCCTACGTGAAGCACCCCGCCGACATCCCCGACTACTT
GAAGCTGTCCTTCCCCGAGGGCTTCAAGTGGGAGCGCGTGATGAACTTCGAGGACGGCGGCGTGGTGACC
GTGACCCAGGACTCCTCCCTGCAGGACGGCGAGTTCATCTACAAGGTGAAGCTGCGCGGCACCAACTTCC
CCTCCGACGGCCCCGTAATGCAGAAGAAGACCATGGGCTGGGAGGCCTCCTCCGAGCGGATGTACCCCGA
GGACGGCGCCCTGAAGGGCGAGATCAAGCAGAGGCTGAAGCTGAAGGACGGCGGCCACTACGACGCTGAG
GTCAAGACCACCTACAAGGCCAAGAAGCCCGTGCAGCTGCCCGGCGCCTACAACGTCAACATCAAGTTGG
ACATCACCTCCCACAACGAGGACTACACCATCGTGGAACAGTACGAACGCGCCGAGGGCCGCCACTCCAC
CGGCGGCATGGACGAGCTGTACAAGTAAGAATTCGATATCAAGCTTATCGATAATCAACCTCTGGATTAC
AAAATTTGTGAAAGATTGACTGGTATTCTTAACTATGTTGCTCCTTTTACGCTATGTGGATACGCTGCTT
TAATGCCTTTGTATCATGCTATTGCTTCCCGTATGGCTTTCATTTTCTCCTCCTTGTATAAATCCTGGTT
GCTGTCTCTTTATGAGGAGTTGTGGCCCGTTGTCAGGCAACGTGGCGTGGTGTGCACTGTGTTTGCTGAC
GCAACCCCCACTGGTTGGGGCATTGCCACCACCTGTCAGCTCCTTTCCGGGACTTTCGCTTTCCCCCTCC
CTATTGCCACGGCGGAACTCATCGCCGCCTGCCTTGCCCGCTGCTGGACAGGGGCTCGGCTGTTGGGCAC
TGACAATTCCGTGGTGTTGTCGGGGAAATCATCGTCCTTTCCTTGGCTGCTCGCCTATGTTGCCACCTGG
ATTCTGCGCGGGACGTCCTTCTGCTACGTCCCTTCGGCCCTCAATCCAGCGGACCTTCCTTCCCGCGGCC
TGCTGCCGGCTCTGCGGCCTCTTCCGCGTCTTCGCCTTCGCCCTCAGACGAGTCGGATCTCCCTTTGGGC
CGCCTCCCCGCATCGATACCGAGCGCTGCTCGAGAGATCTACGGGTGGCATCCCTGTGACCCCTCCCCAG
TGCCTCTCCTGGCCCTGGAAGTTGCCACTCCAGTGCCCACCAGCCTTGTCCTAATAAAATTAAGTTGCAT
CATTTTGTCTGACTAGGTGTCCTTCTATAATATTATGGGGTGGAGGGGGGTGGTATGGAGCAAGGGGCAA
GTTGGGAAGACAACCTGTAGGGCCTGCGGGGTCTATTGGGAACCAAGCTGGAGTGCAGTGGCACAATCTT
GGCTCACTGCAATCTCCGCCTCCTGGGTTCAAGCGATTCTCCTGCCTCAGCCTCCCGAGTTGTTGGGATT
CCAGGCATGCATGACCAGGCTCAGCTAATTTTTGTTTTTTTGGTAGAGACGGGGTTTCACCATATTGGCC
AGGCTGGTCTCCAACTCCTAATCTCAGGTGATCTACCCACCTTGGCCTCCCAAATTGCTGGGATTACAGG
CGTGAACCACTGCTCCCTTCCCTGTCCTTCTGATTTTGTAGGTAACCACGTGCGGACCGAGCGGCCGCAG
GAACCCCTAGTGATGGAGTTGGCCACTCCCTCTCTGCGCGCTCGCTCGCTCACTGAGGCCGGGCGACCAA
AGGTCGCCCGACGCCCGGGCTTTGCCCGGGCGGCCTCAGTGAGCGAGCGAGCGCGCAGCTGCCTGCAGGG
GCGCCTGATGCGGTATTTTCTCCTTACGCATCTGTGCGGTATTTCACACCGCATA
[95 nt withheld, positions 4186-4280]
T
[46 nt withheld, positions 4282-4327]
C
[141 nt withheld, positions 4329-4469]
CCTTTGACGTTGGAGTCCACGTTCTTT
[37 nt withheld, positions 4497-4533]
ACTCTATCTCGGGCTATTCTTTTGATTTATAAGGGATTTTGCCGATTTCGGTCTATTGGTTAAAAAATGA
GCTGATTTAACAAAAATTTAACGCGAATTTTAACAAAATATTAACGTTTACAATTTTATGGTGCACTCTC
AGTACAATCTGCTCTGATGCCGCATAGTTAAGCCAGCCCCGACACCCGCCAACACCCGCTGACGCGCCCT
GACGGGCTTGTCTGCTCCCGGCATCCGCTTACAGACAAGCTGTGACCGTCTCCGGGAGCTGCATGTGTCA
GAGGTTTTCACCGTCATCACCGAAACGCGCGAGACGAAAGGGCCTCGTGATACGCCTATTTTTATAGGTT
AATGTCATGATAATAATGGTTTCTTAGACGTCAGGTGGCACTTTTCGGGGAAATGTGCGCGGAACCCCTA
TTTGTTTATTTTTCTAAATACATTCAAATATGTATCCGCTCATGAGACAATAACCCTGATAAATGCTTCA
ATAATATTGAAAAAGGAAGAGTATGAGTATTCAACATTTCCGTGTCGCCCTTATTCCCTTTTTTGCGGCA
TTTTGCCTTCCTGTTTTTGCTCACCCAGAAACGCTGGTGAAAGTAAAAGATGCTGAAGATCAGTTGGGTG
CACGAGTGGGTTACATCGAACTGGATCTCAACAGCGGTAAGATCCTTGAGAGTTTTCGCCCCGAAGAACG
TTTTCCAATGATGAGCACTTTTAAAGTTCTGCTATGTGGCGCGGTATTATCCCGTATTGACGCCGGGCAA
GAGCAACTCGGTCGCCGCATACACTATTCTCAGAATGACTTGGTTGAGTACTCACCAGTCACAGAAAAGC
ATCTTACGGATGGCATGACAGTAAGAGAATTATGCAGTGCTGCCATAACCATGAGTGATAACACTGCGGC
CAACTTACTTCTGACAACGATCGGAGGACCGAAGGAGCTAACCGCTTTTTTGCACAACATGGGGGATCAT
GTAACTCGCCTTGATCGTTGGGAACCGGAGCTGAATGAAGCCATACCAAACGACGAGCGTGACACCACGA
TGCCTGTAGCAATGGCAACAACGTTGCGCAAACTATTAACTGGCGAACTACTTACTCTAGCTTCCCGGCA
ACAATTAATAGACTGGATGGAGGCGGATAAAGTTGCAGGACCACTTCTGCGCTCGGCCCTTCCGGCTGGC
TGGTTTATTGCTGATAAATCTGGAGCCGGTGAGCGTGGGTCTCGCGGTATCATTGCAGCACTGGGGCCAG
ATGGTAAGCCCTCCCGTATCGTAGTTATCTACACGACGGGGAGTCAGGCAACTATGGATGAACGAAATAG
ACAGATCGCTGAGATAGGTGCCTCACTGATTAAGCATTGGTAACTGTCAGACCAAGTTTACTCATATATA
CTTTAGATTGATTTAAAACTTCATTTTTAATTTAAAAGGATCTAGGTGAAGATCCTTTTTGATAATCTCA
TGACCAAAATCCCTTAACGTGAGTTTTCGTTCCACTGAGCGTCAGACCCCGTAGAAAAGATCAAAGGATC
TTCTTGAGATCCTTTTTTTCTGCGCGTAATCTGCTGCTTGCAAACAAAAAAACCACCGCTACCAGCGGTG
GTTTGTTTGCCGGATCAAGAGCTACCAACTCTTTTTCCGAAGGTAACTGGCTTCAGCAGAGCGCAGATAC
CAAATACTGTTCTTCTAGTGTAGCCGTAGTTAGGCCACCACTTCAAGAACTCTGTAGCACCGCCTACATA
CCTCGCTCTGCTAATCCTGTTACCAGTGGCTGCTGCCAGTGGCGATAAGTCGTGTCTTACCGGGTTGGAC
TCAAGACGATAGTTACCGGATAAGGCGCAGCGGTCGGGCTGAACGGGGGGTTCGTGCACACAGCCCAGCT
TGGAGCGAACGACCTACACCGAACTGAGATACCTACAGCGTGAGCTATGAGAAAGCGCCACGCTTCCCGA
AGGGAGAAAGGCGGACAGGTATCCGGTAAGCGGCAGGGTCGGAACAGGAGAGCGCACGAGGGAGCTTCCA
GGGGGAAACGCCTGGTATCTTTATAGTCCTGTCGGGTTTCGCCACCTCTGACTTGAGCGTCGATTTTTGT
GATGCTCGTCAGGGGGGCGGAGCCTATGGAAAAACGCCAGCAACGCGGCCTTTTTACGGTTCCTGGCCTT
TTGCTGGCCTTTTGCTCACATGT
Features (pLannotate 1.2.2; 17 found; start..end, strand, type, name):
     12..39      +  repeat_region  AAV2 ITR (fragment): inverted terminal repeat of adeno-associated virus serotype 2 inverted
     68..95      +  repeat_region  AAV2 ITR (fragment): inverted terminal repeat of adeno-associated virus serotype 2 inverted
    175..622     +  promoter       hSyn promoter: human synapsin I promoter; confers neuron-specific expression (Kügler et al., 2003)
    636..653     +  misc_feature   MCS (fragment): pUC18/19 multiple cloning site
    660..2096    +  CDS            CHRM4: ACM4_HUMAN - Experimental evidence at protein level: Swiss-Prot protein existence level 1. The muscarinic acetylcholine receptor mediates various cellular responses, including inhibition of adenylate cyclase, breakdown of phosphoinositides and modulation of potassium channels through the action of G proteins. Primary transducing effect is inhibition of adenylate cyclase. From Homo sapiens (Human).
   2118..2825    +  CDS            mCherry: mCherry is a basic (constitutively fluorescent) red fluorescent protein published in 2004, derived from Discosoma sp.. It is reported to be a very rapidly-maturing monomer with low acid sensitivity.
   2829..2853    +  misc_feature   MCS (fragment): pBluescript multiple cloning site
   2853..3441    +  misc_feature   WPRE: woodchuck hepatitis virus posttranscriptional regulatory element
   3473..3949    +  polyA_signal   hGH poly(A) signal: human growth hormone polyadenylation signal
   3989..4129    +  repeat_region  AAV2 ITR: inverted terminal repeat of adeno-associated virus serotype 2 inverted
   4134..4185    -  misc_feature   bom (fragment): basis of mobility region from pBR322
   4204..4659    +  rep_origin     f1 ori (sequence partly withheld): f1 bacteriophage origin of replication; arrow indicates direction of (+) strand synthesis
   4660..4709    -  misc_feature   bom (fragment): basis of mobility region from pBR322
   4811..4846    -  CDS            rop (fragment): Rop protein, which maintains plasmids at low copy number; rop
   4941..5045    +  promoter       AmpR promoter: bla
   5046..5906    +  CDS            AmpR: β-lactamase; bla; confers resistance to ampicillin, carbenicillin, and related antibiotics
   6077..6665    +  rep_origin     ori: high-copy-number ColE1/pMB1/pBR322/pUC origin of replication
