[The description below was written by a language model from this plasmid's Addgene catalogue record and pLannotate feature annotations shown in this document.]
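Description:
pAAV-hSyn-hM4D(Gi)-mCherry is an adeno-associated virus transfer plasmid of about 6.7 kb, built on a pAAV backbone and used to package recombinant AAV that delivers an inhibitory chemogenetic receptor to neurons. In bacteria it is maintained through a ColE1/pUC-type origin and selected with ampicillin via the β-lactamase gene. An f1 phage origin is also present. The catalogue lists it as low copy and grown in a recombination-reduced strain, which is common practice for protecting the repeat-rich ITRs. The annotation detects a complete AAV2 ITR downstream of the cassette but only short ITR fragments upstream. This may reflect the difficulty of sequencing or annotating these hairpin repeats, though the record does not settle the point.

Between the ITRs, the human synapsin I promoter drives neuron-restricted expression of a single fusion protein, hM4D(Gi) joined at its C terminus to mCherry. The receptor is derived from the human M4 muscarinic acetylcholine receptor (CHRM4), which couples to Gi and inhibits adenylate cyclase. The DREADD point mutations are referred to supplemental documents and are not listed in the record. In general, such mutations make the receptor unresponsive to acetylcholine and responsive to a synthetic designer ligand. The depositor notes that this version has no N-terminal HA tag, so mCherry fluorescence is the means of identifying expressing cells. A WPRE downstream of the coding sequence enhances transcript stability and expression, and the human growth hormone polyadenylation signal terminates the message.

Expression is constitutive in transduced neurons, with no recombinase dependence. The construct is typically used for ligand-controlled, reversible silencing of neuronal activity. Viral preparations are listed in several serotypes, including a retrograde capsid. It was generated as part of an NIH programme producing research tools for druggable protein families.
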