Addgene plasmid #50475: pAAV-hSyn-hM4D(Gi)-mCherry
Purpose: Gi-coupled hM4D DREADD fused with mCherry under the control of human synapsin promoter.
Depositing lab: Bryan Roth.
Backbone
  Vector backbone: pAAV
  Backbone size w/o insert (bp): 4818
  Total vector size (bp): 6737
  Vector type: AAV
Growth in bacteria
  Bacterial resistance: Ampicillin, 100 μg/mL
  Growth temperature: 37°C
  Growth strain: NEB Stable
  Copy number: Low Copy
Gene/Insert
  Gene/Insert name: hM4D(Gi)-mCherry
  Insert size (bp): 2169
  Mutation: See supplemental documents for DREADD mutations
  Promoter: human Synapsin 1
  Tag / fusion protein: mCherry (C terminal on insert)
  Cloning method: Restriction Enzyme; 5′ cloning site Sal I (not destroyed); 3′ cloning site EcoR I (not destroyed)
  Sequencing primers: 5′ TCGTGTCGTGCCTGAGAGCG; 3′ GCATTAAAGCAGCGTATCCACATAGC
Terms and licenses: Academic/Nonprofit Terms; Industry Terms: Not Available to Industry
Depositor comments: Please Note- This plasmid does NOT contain an N-terminal HA tag. These plasmids were generated as part of the Illuminating the Druggable Genome (IDG) program sponsored by the NIH Common Fund. The goal of this program is to identify, gather, and distribute information and resources for proteins that currently are not well-studied yet belong to commonly drug-targeted protein families: protein kinases, non-olfactory G-protein coupled receptors (GPCRs), and ion channels. The IDG program is designed to develop fundamental research tools for understudied proteins, elucidate their function, and disseminate the IDG-related resources and data to the greater scientific community.
How to cite: pAAV-hSyn-hM4D(Gi)-mCherry was a gift from Bryan Roth (Addgene plasmid # 50475 ; http://n2t.net/addgene:50475 ; RRID:Addgene_50475) For viral preps, please replace (Addgene plasmid # 50475) in the above sentence with: (Addgene viral prep # 50475-AAV1), (Addgene viral prep # 50475-AAV2), (Addgene viral prep # 50475-AAV5), (Addgene viral prep # 50475-AAV8), (Addgene viral prep # 50475-AAV9), or (Addgene viral prep # 50475-AAVrg)
