>Addgene plasmid #50475 | pAAV-hSyn-hM4D(Gi)-mCherry | addgene partial sequence | sequence record 77742 | WPRE-R 5'-CATAGCGTAAAAGGAGCAACA-3'
AATTTTGTAATCCAGAGGTTGATTATCGATAAGCTTGATATCGAATTCTTACTTGTACAGCTCGTCCATG
CCGCCGGTGGAGTGGCGGCCCTCGGCGCGTTCGTACTGTTCCACGATGGTGTAGTCCTCGTTGTGGGAGG
TGATGTCCAACTTGATGTTGACGTTGTAGGCGCCGGGCAGCTGCACGGGCTTCTTGGCCTTGTAGGTGGT
CTTGACCTCAGCGTCGTAGTGGCCGCCGTCCTTCAGCTTCAGCCTCTGCTTGATCTCGCCCTTCAGGGCG
CCGTCCTCGGGGTACATCCGCTCGGAGGAGGCCTCCCAGCCCATGGTCTTCTTCTGCATTACGGGGCCGT
CGGAGGGGAA
