>Addgene plasmid #50475 | pAAV-hSyn-hM4D(Gi)-mCherry | addgene partial sequence | sequence record 77786 | hSyn1pro-F 5'-gcaagtgggttttaggacca-3'
CCTGACGACCGACCCCGACCCACTGGACAAGCACCCAACCCCCATTCCCCAAATTGCGCATCCCCTATCA
GAGAGGGGGAGGGGAAACAGGATGCGGCGAGGCGCGTGCGCACTGCCAGCTTCAGCACCGCGGACAGTGC
CTTCGCCCCCGCCTGGCGGCGCGCGCCACCGCCGCCTCAGCACTGAAGGCGCGCTGACGTCACTCGCCGG
TCCCCCGCAAACTCCCCTTCCCGGCCACCTTGGTCGCGTCCGCGCCGCCGCCGGCCCAGCCGGACCGCAC
CACGCGAGGCGCGAGATAGGGGGGCACGGGCGCGACCATCTGCGCTGCGGCGCCGGCGACTCAGCGCTGC
CTCAGTCTGCGGTGGGCAGCGGAGGAGTCGTGTCGTGCCTGAGAGCGCAGTCGAGAAGGTACCGGATCCT
CTAGAGTCGACGCCACCATGGCCAACTTCACACCTGTCAATGGCAGCTCGGGCAATCAGTCCGTGCGCCT
GGTCACGTCATCATCCCACAATCGCTATGAGACGGTGGAAATGGTCTTCATTGCCACAGTGACAGGCTCC
CTGAGCCTGGTGACTGTCGTGGGCAACATCCTGGTGATGCTGTCCATCAAGGTCAACAGGCAGCTGCAGA
CAGTCAACAACTACTTCCTCTTCAGCCTGGCGTGTGCTGATCTCATCATAGGCGCCTTCTCCATGAACCT
CTACACCGTGTACATCATCAAGGGCTACTGGCCCCTGGGCGCCGTGGTCTGCGACCTGTGGCTGGCCCTG
GACTGCGTGGTGAGCAACGCCTCCGTCATGAACCTTCTCATCATCAGCTTTGACCGCTACTTCTGCGTCA
CCAAGCCTCTCACCTACCCTGCCCGGCGCA
